Addgene plasmid #111579: pAAV-CWB-cyan pre-eGRASP(p32)
Purpose: An AAV vector that expresses cyan pre-eGRASP(p32) under the CaMKIIa promoter.
Depositing lab: Bong-Kiun Kaang. Depositing organization: Seoul National University. Publication: Interregional synaptic maps among engram cells underlie memory formation. Choi JH, Sim SE, Kim JI, Choi DI, Oh J, Ye S, Lee J, Kim T, Ko HG, Lim CS, Kaang BK. Science. 2018 Apr 27;360(6387):430-435. doi: 10.1126/science.aas9204. PubMed 29700265.
Backbone
  Vector backbone: pAAV
  Backbone size w/o insert (bp): 4154
  Total vector size (bp): 5504
  Vector type: AAV
Growth in bacteria
  Bacterial resistance: Ampicillin, 100 μg/mL
  Growth temperature: 37°C
  Growth strain: NEB Stable
  Copy number: Unknown
Gene/Insert
  Gene/Insert name: cyan pre-eGRASP(p32)
  Insert size (bp): 1350
  Promoter: CaMKIIa
  Cloning method: Restriction Enzyme; 5′ cloning site NheI (not destroyed); 3′ cloning site EcoRI (not destroyed)
  Sequencing primers: 5′ None; 3′ None
Terms and licenses: Academic/Nonprofit Terms; Industry Terms: Not Available to Industry
How to cite: pAAV-CWB-cyan pre-eGRASP(p32) was a gift from Bong-Kiun Kaang (Addgene plasmid # 111579 ; http://n2t.net/addgene:111579 ; RRID:Addgene_111579)
