[The description below was written by a language model from this plasmid's Addgene catalogue record and pLannotate feature annotations shown in this document.]
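Description:
pAAV-CWB-cyan pre-eGRASP(p32) is an adeno-associated virus transfer plasmid of about 5.5 kb, built on a pAAV backbone and intended for packaging into recombinant AAV for neuronal expression. It is maintained in bacteria through a high-copy ColE1/pUC-type origin and selected with ampicillin via the β-lactamase gene. An f1/M13 phage origin and small remnants of pBR322 bom and rop sequences are also present. The expression cassette is flanked by AAV2 inverted terminal repeats, which provide the cis signals for genome replication and encapsidation. The depositor sequence shows two full ITRs, whereas in the sequencing-derived record (11 nt shorter) one ITR is detected only as short fragments. This may reflect the difficulty of reading through these repeats or a partial ITR deletion, and the record does not say which. Propagation in a recombination-reduced strain is consistent with the usual instability of ITRs.

The payload is a roughly 1.35 kb insert cloned between NheI and EcoRI downstream of a fragment of the mouse CaMKIIα promoter, which favours expression in excitatory neurons. The annotated coding region begins with a short segment matching a mouse immunoglobulin kappa chain, probably serving as a secretion signal. It continues into a GFP-derived fragment and ends with a portion of mouse neurexin-1β, a presynaptic adhesion protein. This layout fits a presynaptic split-GFP (GRASP) component carrying a cyan variant of the fluorescent protein fragment. The "p32" designation is not explained in the record. A WPRE and a bovine growth hormone polyadenylation signal follow to enhance transcript stability and processing. The associated study used such constructs to map synaptic connections between regions among engram cells. Fluorescence would presumably be reconstituted where this presynaptic partner meets a complementary postsynaptic component, which is not part of this plasmid.
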