Features (pLannotate 1.2.2; 16 found; start..end, strand, type, name):
      1..141     -  repeat_region  AAV2 ITR: inverted terminal repeat of adeno-associated virus serotype 2 inverted
    160..524     +  promoter       CaMKII promoter (fragment): promoter for the mouse calcium/calmodulin-dependent kinase II α subunit
    532..552     -  misc_feature   MCS (fragment): pBluescript multiple cloning site
    567..629     +  CDS            KV3A6_MOUSE (fragment): Experimental evidence at protein level: Swiss-Prot protein existence level 1. From Mus musculus (Mouse).
    645..1283    +  CDS            Trp-less GFP (fragment): Trp-less GFP is a fluorescent protein published in 2012, derived from Aequorea victoria.
   1377..1913    +  CDS            Nrxn1 (fragment): NRX1B_MOUSE - Experimental evidence at protein level: Swiss-Prot protein existence level 1. Neuronal cell surface protein that may be involved in cell recognition and cell adhesion by forming intracellular junctions through binding to neuroligins. May play a role in formation or maintenance of synaptic junctions. May mediate intracellular signaling. May play a role in angiogenesis (By similarity). From Mus musculus (Mouse).
   1934..2522    +  misc_feature   WPRE: woodchuck hepatitis virus posttranscriptional regulatory element
   2535..2759    +  polyA_signal   bGH poly(A) signal: bovine growth hormone polyadenylation signal
   2767..2907    +  repeat_region  AAV2 ITR: inverted terminal repeat of adeno-associated virus serotype 2 inverted
   2912..2963    -  misc_feature   bom (fragment): basis of mobility region from pBR322
   2982..3362    +  rep_origin     M13 ori (sequence partly withheld): M13 bacteriophage origin of replication; arrow indicates direction of (+) strand synthesis
   3438..3487    -  misc_feature   bom (fragment): basis of mobility region from pBR322
   3589..3624    -  CDS            rop (fragment): Rop protein, which maintains plasmids at low copy number; rop
   3719..3823    +  promoter       AmpR promoter: bla
   3824..4684    +  CDS            AmpR: β-lactamase; bla; confers resistance to ampicillin, carbenicillin, and related antibiotics
   4855..5443    +  rep_origin     ori: high-copy-number ColE1/pMB1/pBR322/pUC origin of replication
>Addgene plasmid #111579 | pAAV-CWB-cyan pre-eGRASP(p32) | depositor full sequence | sequence record 209566 | pAAV-CWB-cyan pre-eGRASP(p32) sequence 5504 bps
CCTGCAGGCAGCTGCGCGCTCGCTCGCTCACTGAGGCCGCCCGGGCAAAGCCCGGGCGTCGGGCGACCTT
TGGTCGCCCGGCCTCAGTGAGCGAGCGAGCGCGCAGAGAGGGAGTGGCCAACTCCATCACTAGGGGTTCC
TGCGGCCGCAGATGCTGCACACTTGTGGACTAAGTTTGTTCGCATCCCCTTCTCCAACCCCCTCAGTACA
TCACCCTGGGGGAACAGGGTCCACTTGCTCCTGGGCCCACACAGTCCTGCAGTATTGTGTATATAAGGCC
AGGGCAAAGAGGAGCAGGTTTTAAAGTGAAAGGCAGGCAGGTGTTGGGGAGGCAGTTACCGGGGCAACGG
GAACAGGGCGTTTCGGAGGTGGTTGCCATGGGGACCTGGATGCTGACGAAGGCTCGCGAGGCTGTGAGCA
GCCACAGTGCCCTGCTCAGAAGCCCCAAGCTCGTCAGTCAAGCCGGTTCTCCGTTTGCACTCAGGAGCAC
GGGCAGGCGAGTGGCCCCTAGTTCTGGGGGCAGCGTGAAAAGACGGTATCGATAAGCTTGATTCGAGCTA
GCCACCATGGAGACCGACACCCTCCTGCTATGGGTGCTGCTGCTCTGGGTGCCCGGCAGCACCGGCGACG
CACCGGTCGGAGGCAGCAAGGGCGAGGAGCTGTTCACCGGGGTGGTGCCCATCCTGGTCGAGCTGGACGG
CGACGTAAACGGCCACAAGTTCAGCGTGAGGGGCGAGGGCGAGGGCGATGCCACCATCGGCAAGCTGACC
CTGAAGTTCATCTGCACCACCGGCAAGCTGCCCGTGCCCTGGCCCACCCTCGTGACCACCCTGAGCTGGG
GCGTGCAGTGCTTCGCCCGCTACCCCGACCACATGAAGCGGCACGACTTCTTCAAGTCCGCCATGCCCGA
AGGCTACGTCCAGGAGCGCACCATCTCCTTCAAGGACGACGGCAAGTACAAGACCCGCGCCGTGGTGAAG
TTCGAGGGCGACACCCTGGTGAACCGCATCGAGCTGAAGGGCACCGACTTCAAGGAGGACGGCAACATCC
TGGGGCACAAGCTGGAGTACAACTTCAACAGCGGCAACGTCTATATCACCGCCGACAAGCAGAAGAACGG
CATCAAGGCCAACTTCACCGTGCGCCACAACGTGGAGGACGGCAGCGTGCAGCTCGCCGACCACTACCAG
CAGAACACCCCCATCGGCGACGGCCCCGTGCTGCTGCCCGACAACCACTACCTGAGCACCCAGAGCGTGC
TGAGCAAAGACCCCAACGAGAAGACCGGTGGATCTGGAGGCAGTGGCGGATCTAGATCTCCTAGCTACTC
TCCACCACCTCCACCTGGAGGAGGTTCCGGAGGCGGAAGCGGTACCGAAGTGCCTTCCTCTATGACAACT
GAGTCGACAGCCACTGCCATGCAGTCCGAGATGTCCACCTCAATCATGGAGACCACCACAACCCTGGCTA
CCAGCACAGCTCGACGAGGAAAGCCCCCCACAAAGGAGCCTATCAGCCAGACCACGGATGATATCCTTGT
GGCCTCGGCAGAGTGTCCCAGCGACGATGAGGACATTGACCCCTGTGAGCCGAGCTCAGGTGGGTTAGCC
AACCCCACCCGAGTGGGCGGCCGCGAACCATACCCAGGCTCGGCAGAGGTGATCCGGGAGTCTAGCAGTA
CCACTGGCATGGTGGTGGGGATTGTCGCAGCAGCAGCTCTGTGCATCCTCATCCTCCTCTATGCCATGTA
CAAGTACAGAAACCGGGATGAAGGCTCATATCACGTGGATGAGAGTCGAAACTACATCAGTAACTCAGCA
CAGTCCAATGGGGCTGTGGTCAAGGAGAAGCAGCCCAGCAGTGCGAAAAGCGCCAACAAAAACAAGAAGA
ACAAGGATAAGGAGTATTATGTCTGAATTCCTGCAGCCCCGATAATCAACCTCTGGATTACAAAATTTGT
GAAAGATTGACTGGTATTCTTAACTATGTTGCTCCTTTTACGCTATGTGGATACGCTGCTTTAATGCCTT
TGTATCATGCTATTGCTTCCCGTATGGCTTTCATTTTCTCCTCCTTGTATAAATCCTGGTTGCTGTCTCT
TTATGAGGAGTTGTGGCCCGTTGTCAGGCAACGTGGCGTGGTGTGCACTGTGTTTGCTGACGCAACCCCC
ACTGGTTGGGGCATTGCCACCACCTGTCAGCTCCTTTCCGGGACTTTCGCTTTCCCCCTCCCTATTGCCA
CGGCGGAACTCATCGCCGCCTGCCTTGCCCGCTGCTGGACAGGGGCTCGGCTGTTGGGCACTGACAATTC
CGTGGTGTTGTCGGGGAAATCATCGTCCTTTCCTTGGCTGCTCGCCTGTGTTGCCACCTGGATTCTGCGC
GGGACGTCCTTCTGCTACGTCCCTTCGGCCCTCAATCCAGCGGACCTTCCTTCCCGCGGCCTGCTGCCGG
CTCTGCGGCCTCTTCCGCGTCTTCGCCTTCGCCCTCAGACGAGTCGGATCTCCCTTTGGGCCGCCTCCCC
GCATCGGGGGGATCCTGTGCCTTCTAGTTGCCAGCCATCTGTTGTTTGCCCCTCCCCCGTGCCTTCCTTG
ACCCTGGAAGGTGCCACTCCCACTGTCCTTTCCTAATAAAATGAGGAAATTGCATCGCATTGTCTGAGTA
GGTGTCATTCTATTCTGGGGGGTGGGGTGGGGCAGGACAGCAAGGGGGAGGATTGGGAAGACAATAGCAG
GCATGCTGGGGATGCGGTGGGCTCTATGGCGGCCGCAGGAACCCCTAGTGATGGAGTTGGCCACTCCCTC
TCTGCGCGCTCGCTCGCTCACTGAGGCCGGGCGACCAAAGGTCGCCCGACGCCCGGGCTTTGCCCGGGCG
GCCTCAGTGAGCGAGCGAGCGCGCAGCTGCCTGCAGGGGCGCCTGATGCGGTATTTTCTCCTTACGCATC
TGTGCGGTATTTCACACCGCATA
[142 nt withheld, positions 2964-3105]
C
[141 nt withheld, positions 3107-3247]
CCTTTGACGTTGGAGTCCACGTTCTTT
[37 nt withheld, positions 3275-3311]
ACCCTATCTCGGGCTATTCTTTTGATTTATAAGGGATTTTGCCGATTTCGGCCTATTGGTTAAAAAATGA
GCTGATTTAACAAAAATTTAACGCGAATTTTAACAAAATATTAACGTTTACAATTTTATGGTGCACTCTC
AGTACAATCTGCTCTGATGCCGCATAGTTAAGCCAGCCCCGACACCCGCCAACACCCGCTGACGCGCCCT
GACGGGCTTGTCTGCTCCCGGCATCCGCTTACAGACAAGCTGTGACCGTCTCCGGGAGCTGCATGTGTCA
GAGGTTTTCACCGTCATCACCGAAACGCGCGAGACGAAAGGGCCTCGTGATACGCCTATTTTTATAGGTT
AATGTCATGATAATAATGGTTTCTTAGACGTCAGGTGGCACTTTTCGGGGAAATGTGCGCGGAACCCCTA
TTTGTTTATTTTTCTAAATACATTCAAATATGTATCCGCTCATGAGACAATAACCCTGATAAATGCTTCA
ATAATATTGAAAAAGGAAGAGTATGAGTATTCAACATTTCCGTGTCGCCCTTATTCCCTTTTTTGCGGCA
TTTTGCCTTCCTGTTTTTGCTCACCCAGAAACGCTGGTGAAAGTAAAAGATGCTGAAGATCAGTTGGGTG
CACGAGTGGGTTACATCGAACTGGATCTCAACAGCGGTAAGATCCTTGAGAGTTTTCGCCCCGAAGAACG
TTTTCCAATGATGAGCACTTTTAAAGTTCTGCTATGTGGCGCGGTATTATCCCGTATTGACGCCGGGCAA
GAGCAACTCGGTCGCCGCATACACTATTCTCAGAATGACTTGGTTGAGTACTCACCAGTCACAGAAAAGC
ATCTTACGGATGGCATGACAGTAAGAGAATTATGCAGTGCTGCCATAACCATGAGTGATAACACTGCGGC
CAACTTACTTCTGACAACGATCGGAGGACCGAAGGAGCTAACCGCTTTTTTGCACAACATGGGGGATCAT
GTAACTCGCCTTGATCGTTGGGAACCGGAGCTGAATGAAGCCATACCAAACGACGAGCGTGACACCACGA
TGCCTGTAGCAATGGCAACAACGTTGCGCAAACTATTAACTGGCGAACTACTTACTCTAGCTTCCCGGCA
ACAATTAATAGACTGGATGGAGGCGGATAAAGTTGCAGGACCACTTCTGCGCTCGGCCCTTCCGGCTGGC
TGGTTTATTGCTGATAAATCTGGAGCCGGTGAGCGTGGGTCTCGCGGTATCATTGCAGCACTGGGGCCAG
ATGGTAAGCCCTCCCGTATCGTAGTTATCTACACGACGGGGAGTCAGGCAACTATGGATGAACGAAATAG
ACAGATCGCTGAGATAGGTGCCTCACTGATTAAGCATTGGTAACTGTCAGACCAAGTTTACTCATATATA
CTTTAGATTGATTTAAAACTTCATTTTTAATTTAAAAGGATCTAGGTGAAGATCCTTTTTGATAATCTCA
TGACCAAAATCCCTTAACGTGAGTTTTCGTTCCACTGAGCGTCAGACCCCGTAGAAAAGATCAAAGGATC
TTCTTGAGATCCTTTTTTTCTGCGCGTAATCTGCTGCTTGCAAACAAAAAAACCACCGCTACCAGCGGTG
GTTTGTTTGCCGGATCAAGAGCTACCAACTCTTTTTCCGAAGGTAACTGGCTTCAGCAGAGCGCAGATAC
CAAATACTGTCCTTCTAGTGTAGCCGTAGTTAGGCCACCACTTCAAGAACTCTGTAGCACCGCCTACATA
CCTCGCTCTGCTAATCCTGTTACCAGTGGCTGCTGCCAGTGGCGATAAGTCGTGTCTTACCGGGTTGGAC
TCAAGACGATAGTTACCGGATAAGGCGCAGCGGTCGGGCTGAACGGGGGGTTCGTGCACACAGCCCAGCT
TGGAGCGAACGACCTACACCGAACTGAGATACCTACAGCGTGAGCTATGAGAAAGCGCCACGCTTCCCGA
AGGGAGAAAGGCGGACAGGTATCCGGTAAGCGGCAGGGTCGGAACAGGAGAGCGCACGAGGGAGCTTCCA
GGGGGAAACGCCTGGTATCTTTATAGTCCTGTCGGGTTTCGCCACCTCTGACTTGAGCGTCGATTTTTGT
GATGCTCGTCAGGGGGGCGGAGCCTATGGAAAAACGCCAGCAACGCGGCCTTTTTACGGTTCCTGGCCTT
TTGCTGGCCTTTTGCTCACATGT
