Features (pLannotate 1.2.2; 17 found; start..end, strand, type, name):
     19..383     +  promoter       CaMKII promoter (fragment): promoter for the mouse calcium/calmodulin-dependent kinase II α subunit
    391..411     -  misc_feature   MCS (fragment): pBluescript multiple cloning site
    426..488     +  CDS            KV3A6_MOUSE (fragment): Experimental evidence at protein level: Swiss-Prot protein existence level 1. From Mus musculus (Mouse).
    504..1142    +  CDS            Trp-less GFP (fragment): Trp-less GFP is a fluorescent protein published in 2012, derived from Aequorea victoria.
   1236..1772    +  CDS            Nrxn1 (fragment): NRX1B_MOUSE - Experimental evidence at protein level: Swiss-Prot protein existence level 1. Neuronal cell surface protein that may be involved in cell recognition and cell adhesion by forming intracellular junctions through binding to neuroligins. May play a role in formation or maintenance of synaptic junctions. May mediate intracellular signaling. May play a role in angiogenesis (By similarity). From Mus musculus (Mouse).
   1793..2381    +  misc_feature   WPRE: woodchuck hepatitis virus posttranscriptional regulatory element
   2394..2618    +  polyA_signal   bGH poly(A) signal: bovine growth hormone polyadenylation signal
   2626..2766    +  repeat_region  AAV2 ITR: inverted terminal repeat of adeno-associated virus serotype 2 inverted
   2771..2822    -  misc_feature   bom (fragment): basis of mobility region from pBR322
   2841..3296    +  rep_origin     f1 ori (sequence partly withheld): f1 bacteriophage origin of replication; arrow indicates direction of (+) strand synthesis
   3297..3346    -  misc_feature   bom (fragment): basis of mobility region from pBR322
   3448..3483    -  CDS            rop (fragment): Rop protein, which maintains plasmids at low copy number; rop
   3578..3682    +  promoter       AmpR promoter: bla
   3683..4543    +  CDS            AmpR: β-lactamase; bla; confers resistance to ampicillin, carbenicillin, and related antibiotics
   4714..5302    +  rep_origin     ori: high-copy-number ColE1/pMB1/pBR322/pUC origin of replication
   5375..5402    +  repeat_region  AAV2 ITR (fragment): inverted terminal repeat of adeno-associated virus serotype 2 inverted
   5431..5458    +  repeat_region  AAV2 ITR (fragment): inverted terminal repeat of adeno-associated virus serotype 2 inverted
>Addgene plasmid #111579 | pAAV-CWB-cyan pre-eGRASP(p32) | addgene full sequence | sequence record 212622 | Addgene NGS Result
GCGGCCGCAGATGCTGCACACTTGTGGACTAAGTTTGTTCGCATCCCCTTCTCCAACCCCCTCAGTACAT
CACCCTGGGGGAACAGGGTCCACTTGCTCCTGGGCCCACACAGTCCTGCAGTATTGTGTATATAAGGCCA
GGGCAAAGAGGAGCAGGTTTTAAAGTGAAAGGCAGGCAGGTGTTGGGGAGGCAGTTACCGGGGCAACGGG
AACAGGGCGTTTCGGAGGTGGTTGCCATGGGGACCTGGATGCTGACGAAGGCTCGCGAGGCTGTGAGCAG
CCACAGTGCCCTGCTCAGAAGCCCCAAGCTCGTCAGTCAAGCCGGTTCTCCGTTTGCACTCAGGAGCACG
GGCAGGCGAGTGGCCCCTAGTTCTGGGGGCAGCGTGAAAAGACGGTATCGATAAGCTTGATTCGAGCTAG
CCACCATGGAGACCGACACCCTCCTGCTATGGGTGCTGCTGCTCTGGGTGCCCGGCAGCACCGGCGACGC
ACCGGTCGGAGGCAGCAAGGGCGAGGAGCTGTTCACCGGGGTGGTGCCCATCCTGGTCGAGCTGGACGGC
GACGTAAACGGCCACAAGTTCAGCGTGAGGGGCGAGGGCGAGGGCGATGCCACCATCGGCAAGCTGACCC
TGAAGTTCATCTGCACCACCGGCAAGCTGCCCGTGCCCTGGCCCACCCTCGTGACCACCCTGAGCTGGGG
CGTGCAGTGCTTCGCCCGCTACCCCGACCACATGAAGCGGCACGACTTCTTCAAGTCCGCCATGCCCGAA
GGCTACGTCCAGGAGCGCACCATCTCCTTCAAGGACGACGGCAAGTACAAGACCCGCGCCGTGGTGAAGT
TCGAGGGCGACACCCTGGTGAACCGCATCGAGCTGAAGGGCACCGACTTCAAGGAGGACGGCAACATCCT
GGGGCACAAGCTGGAGTACAACTTCAACAGCGGCAACGTCTATATCACCGCCGACAAGCAGAAGAACGGC
ATCAAGGCCAACTTCACCGTGCGCCACAACGTGGAGGACGGCAGCGTGCAGCTCGCCGACCACTACCAGC
AGAACACCCCCATCGGCGACGGCCCCGTGCTGCTGCCCGACAACCACTACCTGAGCACCCAGAGCGTGCT
GAGCAAAGACCCCAACGAGAAGACCGGTGGATCTGGAGGCAGTGGCGGATCTAGATCTCCTAGCTACTCT
CCACCACCTCCACCTGGAGGAGGTTCCGGAGGCGGAAGCGGTACCGAAGTGCCTTCCTCTATGACAACTG
AGTCGACAGCCACTGCCATGCAGTCCGAGATGTCCACCTCAATCATGGAGACCACCACAACCCTGGCTAC
CAGCACAGCTCGACGAGGAAAGCCCCCCACAAAGGAGCCTATCAGCCAGACCACGGATGATATCCTTGTG
GCCTCGGCAGAGTGTCCCAGCGACGATGAGGACATTGACCCCTGTGAGCCGAGCTCAGGTGGGTTAGCCA
ACCCCACCCGAGTGGGCGGCCGCGAACCATACCCAGGCTCGGCAGAGGTGATCCGGGAGTCTAGCAGTAC
CACTGGCATGGTGGTGGGGATTGTCGCAGCAGCAGCTCTGTGCATCCTCATCCTCCTCTATGCCATGTAC
AAGTACAGAAACCGGGATGAAGGCTCATATCACGTGGATGAGAGTCGAAACTACATCAGTAACTCAGCAC
AGTCCAATGGGGCTGTGGTCAAGGAGAAGCAGCCCAGCAGTGCGAAAAGCGCCAACAAAAACAAGAAGAA
CAAGGATAAGGAGTATTATGTCTGAATTCCTGCAGCCCCGATAATCAACCTCTGGATTACAAAATTTGTG
AAAGATTGACTGGTATTCTTAACTATGTTGCTCCTTTTACGCTATGTGGATACGCTGCTTTAATGCCTTT
GTATCATGCTATTGCTTCCCGTATGGCTTTCATTTTCTCCTCCTTGTATAAATCCTGGTTGCTGTCTCTT
TATGAGGAGTTGTGGCCCGTTGTCAGGCAACGTGGCGTGGTGTGCACTGTGTTTGCTGACGCAACCCCCA
CTGGTTGGGGCATTGCCACCACCTGTCAGCTCCTTTCCGGGACTTTCGCTTTCCCCCTCCCTATTGCCAC
GGCGGAACTCATCGCCGCCTGCCTTGCCCGCTGCTGGACAGGGGCTCGGCTGTTGGGCACTGACAATTCC
GTGGTGTTGTCGGGGAAATCATCGTCCTTTCCTTGGCTGCTCGCCTGTGTTGCCACCTGGATTCTGCGCG
GGACGTCCTTCTGCTACGTCCCTTCGGCCCTCAATCCAGCGGACCTTCCTTCCCGCGGCCTGCTGCCGGC
TCTGCGGCCTCTTCCGCGTCTTCGCCTTCGCCCTCAGACGAGTCGGATCTCCCTTTGGGCCGCCTCCCCG
CATCGGGGGGATCCTGTGCCTTCTAGTTGCCAGCCATCTGTTGTTTGCCCCTCCCCCGTGCCTTCCTTGA
CCCTGGAAGGTGCCACTCCCACTGTCCTTTCCTAATAAAATGAGGAAATTGCATCGCATTGTCTGAGTAG
GTGTCATTCTATTCTGGGGGGTGGGGTGGGGCAGGACAGCAAGGGGGAGGATTGGGAAGACAATAGCAGG
CATGCTGGGGATGCGGTGGGCTCTATGGCGGCCGCAGGAACCCCTAGTGATGGAGTTGGCCACTCCCTCT
CTGCGCGCTCGCTCGCTCACTGAGGCCGGGCGACCAAAGGTCGCCCGACGCCCGGGCTTTGCCCGGGCGG
CCTCAGTGAGCGAGCGAGCGCGCAGCTGCCTGCAGGGGCGCCTGATGCGGTATTTTCTCCTTACGCATCT
GTGCGGTATTTCACACCGCATA
[95 nt withheld, positions 2823-2917]
T
[46 nt withheld, positions 2919-2964]
C
[141 nt withheld, positions 2966-3106]
CCTTTGACGTTGGAGTCCACGTTCTTT
[37 nt withheld, positions 3134-3170]
ACTCTATCTCGGGCTATTCTTTTGATTTATAAGGGATTTTGCCGATTTCGGTCTATTGGTTAAAAAATGA
GCTGATTTAACAAAAATTTAACGCGAATTTTAACAAAATATTAACGTTTACAATTTTATGGTGCACTCTC
AGTACAATCTGCTCTGATGCCGCATAGTTAAGCCAGCCCCGACACCCGCCAACACCCGCTGACGCGCCCT
GACGGGCTTGTCTGCTCCCGGCATCCGCTTACAGACAAGCTGTGACCGTCTCCGGGAGCTGCATGTGTCA
GAGGTTTTCACCGTCATCACCGAAACGCGCGAGACGAAAGGGCCTCGTGATACGCCTATTTTTATAGGTT
AATGTCATGATAATAATGGTTTCTTAGACGTCAGGTGGCACTTTTCGGGGAAATGTGCGCGGAACCCCTA
TTTGTTTATTTTTCTAAATACATTCAAATATGTATCCGCTCATGAGACAATAACCCTGATAAATGCTTCA
ATAATATTGAAAAAGGAAGAGTATGAGTATTCAACATTTCCGTGTCGCCCTTATTCCCTTTTTTGCGGCA
TTTTGCCTTCCTGTTTTTGCTCACCCAGAAACGCTGGTGAAAGTAAAAGATGCTGAAGATCAGTTGGGTG
CACGAGTGGGTTACATCGAACTGGATCTCAACAGCGGTAAGATCCTTGAGAGTTTTCGCCCCGAAGAACG
TTTTCCAATGATGAGCACTTTTAAAGTTCTGCTATGTGGCGCGGTATTATCCCGTATTGACGCCGGGCAA
GAGCAACTCGGTCGCCGCATACACTATTCTCAGAATGACTTGGTTGAGTACTCACCAGTCACAGAAAAGC
ATCTTACGGATGGCATGACAGTAAGAGAATTATGCAGTGCTGCCATAACCATGAGTGATAACACTGCGGC
CAACTTACTTCTGACAACGATCGGAGGACCGAAGGAGCTAACCGCTTTTTTGCACAACATGGGGGATCAT
GTAACTCGCCTTGATCGTTGGGAACCGGAGCTGAATGAAGCCATACCAAACGACGAGCGTGACACCACGA
TGCCTGTAGCAATGGCAACAACGTTGCGCAAACTATTAACTGGCGAACTACTTACTCTAGCTTCCCGGCA
ACAATTAATAGACTGGATGGAGGCGGATAAAGTTGCAGGACCACTTCTGCGCTCGGCCCTTCCGGCTGGC
TGGTTTATTGCTGATAAATCTGGAGCCGGTGAGCGTGGGTCTCGCGGTATCATTGCAGCACTGGGGCCAG
ATGGTAAGCCCTCCCGTATCGTAGTTATCTACACGACGGGGAGTCAGGCAACTATGGATGAACGAAATAG
ACAGATCGCTGAGATAGGTGCCTCACTGATTAAGCATTGGTAACTGTCAGACCAAGTTTACTCATATATA
CTTTAGATTGATTTAAAACTTCATTTTTAATTTAAAAGGATCTAGGTGAAGATCCTTTTTGATAATCTCA
TGACCAAAATCCCTTAACGTGAGTTTTCGTTCCACTGAGCGTCAGACCCCGTAGAAAAGATCAAAGGATC
TTCTTGAGATCCTTTTTTTCTGCGCGTAATCTGCTGCTTGCAAACAAAAAAACCACCGCTACCAGCGGTG
GTTTGTTTGCCGGATCAAGAGCTACCAACTCTTTTTCCGAAGGTAACTGGCTTCAGCAGAGCGCAGATAC
CAAATACTGTTCTTCTAGTGTAGCCGTAGTTAGGCCACCACTTCAAGAACTCTGTAGCACCGCCTACATA
CCTCGCTCTGCTAATCCTGTTACCAGTGGCTGCTGCCAGTGGCGATAAGTCGTGTCTTACCGGGTTGGAC
TCAAGACGATAGTTACCGGATAAGGCGCAGCGGTCGGGCTGAACGGGGGGTTCGTGCACACAGCCCAGCT
TGGAGCGAACGACCTACACCGAACTGAGATACCTACAGCGTGAGCTATGAGAAAGCGCCACGCTTCCCGA
AGGGAGAAAGGCGGACAGGTATCCGGTAAGCGGCAGGGTCGGAACAGGAGAGCGCACGAGGGAGCTTCCA
GGGGGAAACGCCTGGTATCTTTATAGTCCTGTCGGGTTTCGCCACCTCTGACTTGAGCGTCGATTTTTGT
GATGCTCGTCAGGGGGGCGGAGCCTATGGAAAAACGCCAGCAACGCGGCCTTTTTACGGTTCCTGGCCTT
TTGCTGGCCTTTTGCTCACATGTCCTGCAGGCAGCTGCGCGCTCGCTCGCTCACTGAGGCCGCCCGGGCG
TCGGGCGACCTTTGGTCGCCCGGCCTCAGTGAGCGAGCGAGCGCGCAGAGAGGGAGTGGCCAACTCCATC
ACTAGGGGTTCCT
